Addgene plasmid #167370: pMSR:MSMEG_5059:Dendra
Purpose: C-term fluorescent fusion
Depositing lab: Keith Derbyshire & Joseph Wade. Depositing organization: Wadsworth Center, New York State Department of Health. Publication: A Mycobacterial Systems Resource for the Research Community. Judd JA, Canestrari J, Clark R, Joseph A, Lapierre P, Lasek-Nesselquist E, Mir M, Palumbo M, Smith C, Stone M, Upadhyay A, Wirth SE, Dedrick RM, Meier CG, Russell DA, Dills A, Dove E, Kester J, Wolf ID, Zhu J, Rubin ER, Fortune S, Hatfull GF, Gray TA, Wade JT, Derbyshire KM. mBio. 2021 Mar 2;12(2). pii: mBio.02401-20. doi: 10.1128/mBio.02401-20. PubMed 33653882.
Backbone
  Vector backbone: pMSR:Dendra
  Vector type: Bacterial Expression ; Integrating Mycobacterial Expression Vector attL5. T7 expression in E. coli
Growth in bacteria
  Bacterial resistance: Apramycin, 25 μg/mL
  Growth temperature: 37°C
  Growth strain: DH5alpha
  Copy number: High Copy
Gene/Insert
  Gene/Insert name: MSMEG_5059
  Species: M. smegmatis
  Promoter: pmycTetO
  Tag / fusion protein: Gly-Ala Linker/Dendra2/1x Flag Tag (C terminal on insert)
  Cloning method: Ligation Independent Cloning
  Sequencing primers: 5′ TGATAGAGTTTGTCCTCCCTATCAG; 3′ TCCATATGCACCTTGACACG
Resource information
  A portion of this plasmid was derived from a plasmid made by: CP000480.1
Terms and licenses: Academic/Nonprofit Terms; Industry Terms: Not Available to Industry
Depositor comments: 5' cloning site: AseI (destroyed), 3' cloning site: HindIII (not destroyed)
How to cite: pMSR:MSMEG_5059:Dendra was a gift from Keith Derbyshire & Joseph Wade (Addgene plasmid # 167370 ; http://n2t.net/addgene:167370 ; RRID:Addgene_167370)
