[The description below was written by a language model from this plasmid's Addgene catalogue record.]
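Description:
pMSR:MSMEG_5059:Dendra is a bacterial expression plasmid built on the pMSR:Dendra backbone, an integrating mycobacterial expression vector that targets the L5 phage attachment site. Vectors of this type are generally maintained as a single chromosomal copy in mycobacteria rather than as a free episome. In E. coli the plasmid is propagated at high copy and selected with apramycin. The record also notes that the vector supports T7-driven expression in E. coli. The specific origin of replication, integrase and other backbone elements are not listed, and no feature table is provided.

The insert is the Mycobacterium smegmatis open reading frame MSMEG_5059, derived from the M. smegmatis genome sequence and introduced by ligation-independent cloning between an AseI site, which was destroyed, and a HindIII site, which was retained. The function of the encoded protein is not stated. Expression is driven by the pmycTetO promoter, a mycobacterial promoter carrying tet operator sequences, which typically allows tetracycline-responsive control when a Tet repressor is present. The gene is fused at its C terminus, through a glycine-alanine linker, to Dendra2 followed by a single FLAG tag. Dendra2 is a green-to-red photoconvertible fluorescent protein, so the fusion can be used to visualise subcellular localisation in live cells and potentially to track protein populations after photoconversion. The FLAG epitope provides a handle for immunodetection or affinity purification.

The construct belongs to a systematic mycobacterial resource collection of tagged genes, and its stated purpose is to provide a C-terminal fluorescent fusion of MSMEG_5059.
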