>Addgene plasmid #167370 | pMSR:MSMEG_5059:Dendra | depositor partial sequence | sequence record 325198 | partial
ATGGCCGATCGGGTGGATGCCCGGCGGGCAACGTGGTGGAGCGTCGTCAACATCCTGGTGATCGTCTATG
CGCTGATCCCGGTGCTGTGGATCCTCAGCCTGTCGCTCAAGCCGACGTCGAGCGTCAAGGACGGCAAGCT
GATTCCGACGGAGATCACGTTCGCGAACTACAAGGCGATCTTCTCGGGTGACGCGTTCACCTCGGCGCTG
TTCAACTCGATCGGCATCGGGCTGATCACCACGATCATCGCGGTCGTGATCGGCGGCATGGCGGCATATG
CCGTGGCGCGCCTGCAGTTCCCGGGCAAGCAACTGCTGATCGGCGTGGCGCTGCTCATCGCGATGTTCCC
GCACATCTCGCTGGTCACACCGATCTTCAACATGTGGCGCGGCATCGGGCTGTTCGACACGTGGCCGGGC
CTGATCATTCCGTACATCACGTTCGCGCTGCCGCTGGCGATCTACACGCTCTCGGCGTTCTTCCGTGAGA
TCCCTTGGGATCTGGAGAAGGCCGCGAAGATGGACGGGGCCACGCCCGCACAGGCGTTCCGCAAGGTCAT
CGCGCCGCTGGCGGCCCCCGGCATCGTCACGGCCGCGATCCTGGTGTTCATCTTCGCGTGGAACGACCTG
CTGCTGGCGTTGTCGCTCACCGCGACCCAGCGGGCGATCACCGCGCCCGTGGCGATCGCGAACTTCACGG
GCAGTTCGCAGTTCGAGGAGCCCACGGGATCCATCGCGGCAGGCGCGATGGTCATCACGATCCCGATCAT
CATCTTTGTTCTGATCTTCCAGCGGCGCATCGTCGCTGGCCTGACATCCGGTGCGGTAAAGGGG
